>Addgene plasmid #219254 | SFFV-MIER1-Brd 324 | addgene full sequence | sequence record 449014 | Addgene NGS Result
ATTTATGCAGAGGCCGAGGCCGCCTCGGCCTCTGAGCTATTCCAGAAGTAGTGAGGAGGCTTTTTTGGAG
GCCTAGGGACGTACCCAATTCGCCCTATAGTGAGTCGTATTACGCGCGCTCACTGGCCGTCGTTTTACAA
CGTCGTGACTGGGAAAACCCTGGCGTTACCCAACTTAATCGCCTTGCAGCACATCCCCCTTTCGCCAGCT
GGCGTAATAGCGAAGAGGCCCGCACCGATCGCCCTTCCCAACAGTTGCGCAGCCTGAATGGCGAATGGG
[124 nt withheld, positions 280-403]
C
[91 nt withheld, positions 405-495]
A
[49 nt withheld, positions 497-545]
CCTTTGACGTTGGAGTCCACGTTCTTT
[37 nt withheld, positions 573-609]
ACCCTATCTCGGTCTATTCTTTTGATTTATAAGGGATTTTGCCGATTTCGGCCTATTGGTTAAAAAATGA
GCTGATTTAACAAAAATTTAACGCGAATTTTAACAAAATATTAACGCTTACAATTTAGGTGGCACTTTTC
GGGGAAATGTGCGCGGAACCCCTATTTGTTTATTTTTCTAAATACATTCAAATATGTATCCGCTCATGAG
ACAATAACCCTGATAAATGCTTCAATAATATTGAAAAAGGAAGAGTATGAGTATTCAACATTTCCGTGTC
GCCCTTATTCCCTTTTTTGCGGCATTTTGCCTTCCTGTTTTTGCTCACCCAGAAACGCTGGTGAAAGTAA
AAGATGCTGAAGATCAGTTGGGTGCACGAGTGGGTTACATCGAACTGGATCTCAACAGCGGTAAGATCCT
TGAGAGTTTTCGCCCCGAAGAACGTTTTCCAATGATGAGCACTTTTAAAGTTCTGCTATGTGGCGCGGTA
TTATCCCGTATTGACGCCGGGCAAGAGCAACTCGGTCGCCGCATACACTATTCTCAGAATGACTTGGTTG
AGTACTCACCAGTCACAGAAAAGCATCTTACGGATGGCATGACAGTAAGAGAATTATGCAGTGCTGCCAT
AACCATGAGTGATAACACTGCGGCCAACTTACTTCTGACAACGATCGGAGGACCGAAGGAGCTAACCGCT
TTTTTGCACAACATGGGGGATCATGTAACTCGCCTTGATCGTTGGGAACCGGAGCTGAATGAAGCCATAC
CAAACGACGAGCGTGACACCACGATGCCTGTAGCAATGGCAACAACGTTGCGCAAACTATTAACTGGCGA
ACTACTTACTCTAGCTTCCCGGCAACAATTAATAGACTGGATGGAGGCGGATAAAGTTGCAGGACCACTT
CTGCGCTCGGCCCTTCCGGCTGGCTGGTTTATTGCTGATAAATCTGGAGCCGGTGAGCGTGGGTCTCGCG
GTATCATTGCAGCACTGGGGCCAGATGGTAAGCCCTCCCGTATCGTAGTTATCTACACGACGGGGAGTCA
GGCAACTATGGATGAACGAAATAGACAGATCGCTGAGATAGGTGCCTCACTGATTAAGCATTGGTAACTG
TCAGACCAAGTTTACTCATATATACTTTAGATTGATTTAAAACTTCATTTTTAATTTAAAAGGATCTAGG
TGAAGATCCTTTTTGATAATCTCATGACCAAAATCCCTTAACGTGAGTTTTCGTTCCACTGAGCGTCAGA
CCCCGTAGAAAAGATCAAAGGATCTTCTTGAGATCCTTTTTTTCTGCGCGTAATCTGCTGCTTGCAAACA
AAAAAACCACCGCTACCAGCGGTGGTTTGTTTGCCGGATCAAGAGCTACCAACTCTTTTTCCGAAGGTAA
CTGGCTTCAGCAGAGCGCAGATACCAAATACTGTTCTTCTAGTGTAGCCGTAGTTAGGCCACCACTTCAA
GAACTCTGTAGCACCGCCTACATACCTCGCTCTGCTAATCCTGTTACCAGTGGCTGCTGCCAGTGGCGAT
AAGTCGTGTCTTACCGGGTTGGACTCAAGACGATAGTTACCGGATAAGGCGCAGCGGTCGGGCTGAACGG
GGGGTTCGTGCACACAGCCCAGCTTGGAGCGAACGACCTACACCGAACTGAGATACCTACAGCGTGAGCT
ATGAGAAAGCGCCACGCTTCCCGAAGGGAGAAAGGCGGACAGGTATCCGGTAAGCGGCAGGGTCGGAACA
GGAGAGCGCACGAGGGAGCTTCCAGGGGGAAACGCCTGGTATCTTTATAGTCCTGTCGGGTTTCGCCACC
TCTGACTTGAGCGTCGATTTTTGTGATGCTCGTCAGGGGGGCGGAGCCTATGGAAAAACGCCAGCAACGC
GGCCTTTTTACGGTTCCTGGCCTTTTGCTGGCCTTTTGCTCACATGTTCTTTCCTGCGTTATCCCCTGAT
TCTGTGGATAACCGTATTACCGCCTTTGAGTGAGCTGATACCGCTCGCCGCAGCCGAACGACCGAGCGCA
GCGAGTCAGTGAGCGAGGAAGCGGAAGAGCGCCCAATACGCAAACCGCCTCTCCCCGCGCGTTGGCCGAT
TCATTAATGCAGCTGGCACGACAGGTTTCCCGACTGGAAAGCGGGCAGTGAGCGCAACGCAATTAATGTG
AGTTAGCTCACTCATTAGGCACCCCAGGCTTTACACTTTATGCTTCCGGCTCGTATGTTGTGTGGAATTG
TGAGCGGATAACAATTTCACACAGGAAACAGCTATGACCATGATTACGCCAAGCGCGCAATTAACCCTCA
CTAAAGGGAACAAAAGCTGGAGCTGCAAGCTTAATGTAGTCTTATGCAATACTCTTGTAGTCTTGCAACA
TGGTAACGATGAGTTAGCAACATGCCTTACAAGGAGAGAAAAAGCACCGTGCATGCCGATTGGTGGAAGT
AAGGTGGTACGATCGTGCCTTATTAGGAAGGCAACAGACGGGTCTGACATGGATTGGACGAACCACTGAA
TTGCCGCATTGCAGAGATATTGTATTTAAGTGCCTAGCTCGATACATAAACGGGTCTCTCTGGTTAGACC
AGATCTGAGCCTGGGAGCTCTCTGGCTAACTAGGGAACCCACTGCTTAAGCCTCAATAAAGCTTGCCTTG
AGTGCTTCAAGTAGTGTGTGCCCGTCTGTTGTGTGACTCTGGTAACTAGAGATCCCTCAGACCCTTTTAG
TCAGTGTGGAAAATCTCTAGCAGTGGCGCCCGAACAGGGACTTGAAAGCGAAAGGGAAACCAGAGGAGCT
CTCTCGACGCAGGACTCGGCTTGCTGAAGCGCGCACGGCAAGAGGCGAGGGGCGGCGACTGGTGAGTACG
CCAAAAATTTTGACTAGCGGAGGCTAGAAGGAGAGAGATGGGTGCGAGAGCGTCAGTATTAAGCGGGGGA
GAATTAGATCGCGATGGGAAAAAATTCGGTTAAGGCCAGGGGGAAAGAAAAAATATAAATTAAAACATAT
AGTATGGGCAAGCAGGGAGCTAGAACGATTCGCAGTTAATCCTGGCCTGTTAGAAACATCAGAAGGCTGT
AGACAAATACTGGGACAGCTACAACCATCCCTTCAGACAGGATCAGAAGAACTTAGATCATTATATAATA
CAGTAGCAACCCTCTATTGTGTGCATCAAAGGATAGAGATAAAAGACACCAAGGAAGCTTTAGACAAGAT
AGAGGAAGAGCAAAACAAAAGTAAGACCACCGCACAGCAAGCGGCCGCTGATCTTCAGACCTGGAGGAGG
AGATATGAGGGACAATTGGAGAAGTGAATTATATAAATATAAAGTAGTAAAAATTGAACCATTAGGAGTA
GCACCCACCAAGGCAAAGAGAAGAGTGGTGCAGAGAGAAAAAAGAGCAGTGGGAATAGGAGCTTTGTTCC
TTGGGTTCTTGGGAGCAGCAGGAAGCACTATGGGCGCAGCGTCAATGACGCTGACGGTACAGGCCAGACA
ATTATTGTCTGGTATAGTGCAGCAGCAGAACAATTTGCTGAGGGCTATTGAGGCGCAACAGCATCTGTTG
CAACTCACAGTCTGGGGCATCAAGCAGCTCCAGGCAAGAATCCTGGCTGTGGAAAGATACCTAAAGGATC
AACAGCTCCTGGGGATTTGGGGTTGCTCTGGAAAACTCATTTGCACCACTGCTGTGCCTTGGAATGCTAG
TTGGAGTAATAAATCTCTGGAACAGATTTGGAATCACACGACCTGGATGGAGTGGGACAGAGAAATTAAC
AATTACACAAGCTTAATACACTCCTTAATTGAAGAATCGCAAAACCAGCAAGAAAAGAATGAACAAGAAT
TATTGGAATTAGATAAATGGGCAAGTTTGTGGAATTGGTTTAACATAACAAATTGGCTGTGGTATATAAA
ATTATTCATAATGATAGTAGGAGGCTTGGTAGGTTTAAGAATAGTTTTTGCTGTACTTTCTATAGTGAAT
AGAGTTAGGCAGGGATATTCACCATTATCGTTTCAGACCCACCTCCCAACCCCGAGGGGACCCGACAGGC
CCGAAGGAATAGAAGAAGAAGGTGGAGAGAGAGACAGAGACAGATCCATTCGATTAGTGAACGGATCTCG
ACGGTATCGGTTAACTTTTAAAAGAAAAGGGGGGATTGGGGGGTACAGTGCAGGGGAAAGAATAGTAGAC
ATAATAGCAACAGACATACAAACTAAAGAATTACAAAAACAAATTACAAAAATTCAAAATTTTATCGATC
ACGAGACTAGCCTCGAGCTGGCTGCAGTAACGCCATTTTGCAAGGCATGGAAAAATACCAAACCAAGAAT
AGAGAAGTTCAGATCAAGGGCGGGTACATGAAAATAGCTAACGTTGGGCCAAACAGGATATCTGCGGTGA
GCAGTTTCGGCCCCGGCCCGGGGCCAAGAACAGATGGTCACCGCAGTTTCGGCCCCGGCCCGAGGCCAAG
AACAGATGGTCCCCAGATATGGCCCAACCCTCAGCAGTTTCTTAAGACCCATCAGATGTTTCCAGGCTCC
CCCAAGGACCTGAAATGACCCTGCGCCTTATTTGAATTAACCAATCAGCCTGCTTCTCGCTTCTGTTCGC
GCGCTTCTGCTTCCCGAGCTCTATAAAAGAGCTCACAACCCCTCACTCGGCGCGCCAGTCCTCCGACAGA
CTGAGTCGGCCGGTCGAATCAAGCTTATCGATACCGTCGACGGATCCGCTAGCCCGCGGTTCGAAATGCC
AATTCATGAACTTCTCAGCCTTTATGGTTATGGTAGTACTGTTCGACTACCTGAAGAAGATGAGGAAGAG
GAAGAAGAGGAAGAAGAAGGTGAAGATGATGAAGATGCTGATAATGATGACAACAGTGGCTGTAGTGGGG
AAAATAAAGAGGAGAATATAAAGGATTCATCAGGTCAGGAGGATGAAACTCAGTCTTCCAATGATGATCC
ATCACAATCTGTTGCTTCTCAAGATGCCCAGGAAATAATCCGCCCACGTCGATGTAAATATTTTGATACA
AATAGTGAAGTAGAAGAAGAATCTGAAGAAGATGAAGATTATATTCCATCAGAAGACTGGAAAAAGGAGA
TTATGGTGGGCTCCATGTTTCAAGCAGAAATTCCAGTTGGCATTTGTAGATACAAAGAAAATGAAAAAGT
ATATGAAAATGATGATCAGCTCCTGTGGGACCCTGAGTACTTACCAGAAGATAAAGTGATTATATTTCTT
AAAGATGCATCTAGAAGAACAGGTGATGAGAAGGGTGTAGAAGCAATTCCTGAAGGATCTCACATAAAAG
ACAATGAACAGGCTTTATATGAATTGGTTAAATGCAATTTTGATACAGAAGAAGCATTGAGAAGATTAAG
ATTTAATGTAAAAGCAGCTAGAGAGGAATTATCTGTTTGGACAGAGGAAGAGTGTAGAAATTTTGAACAA
GGGCTGAAGGCCTATGGAAAGGATTTTCATTTGATTCAGGCTAATAAAGTCCGAACAAGGTCAGTTGGTG
AATGTGTAGCATTCTATTACATGTGGAAAAAATCTGAACGTTATGATTTCTTTGCTCAGCAAACACGATT
TGGAAAGAAGAAATATAATCTTCATCCTGGTGTAACGGATTACATGGATCGTCTTCTAGACGAAAGTGAA
AGTGCTGCATCTAGTCGAGCACCATCCCCTCCCCCAACTGCATCAAACAGTAGTAACAGCCAGTCTGAGA
AAGAAGATGGCACTGTAAGCACTGCTAATCAAAATGGAGTGTCATCTAATGGACCAGGCATACTCCAAAT
GCTTCTTCCAGTTCATTTTTCAGCCATCAGTTCAAGAGCCAATGCCTTTTTAAAATAAACCGGTCGGATC
CCCCGGGCTGCAGGAATTCGAGCATCTTACCGCCATTTATTCCCATATTTGTTCTGTTTTTCTTGATTTG
GGTATACATTTAAATGTTAATAAAACAAAATGGTGGGGCAATCATTTACATTTTTAGGGATATGTAATTA
CTAGTTCAGGTGTATTGCCACAAGACAAACATGTTAAGAAACTTTCCCGTTATTTACGCTCTGTTCCTGT
TAATCAACCTCTGGATTACAAAATTTGTGAAAGATTGACTGATATTCTTAACTATGTTGCTCCTTTTACG
CTGTGTGGATATGCTGCTTTAATGCCTCTGTATCATGCTATTGCTTCCCGTACGGCTTTCGTTTTCTCCT
CCTTGTATAAATCCTGGTTGCTGTCTCTTTATGAGGAGTTGTGGCCCGTTGTCCGTCAACGTGGCGTGGT
GTGCTCTGTGTTTGCTGACGCAACCCCCACTGGCTGGGGCATTGCCACCACCTGTCAACTCCTTTCTGGG
ACTTTCGCTTTCCCCCTCCCGATCGCCACGGCAGAACTCATCGCCGCCTGCCTTGCCCGCTGCTGGACAG
GGGCTAGGTTGCTGGGCACTGATAATTCCGTGGTGTTGTCGGGGAAGCTGACGTCCTTTGCAATTCGATA
TCAAGCTGTACCTTCTAGATGTACAGGTTTTCTAGCGCTTCTAGACCAATGACTTACAAGGCAGCTGTAG
ATCTTAGCCACTTTTTAAAAGAAAAGGGGGGACTGGAAGGGCTAATTCACTCCCAACGAAGACAAGATCT
GCTTTTTGCTTGTACTGGGTCTCTCTGGTTAGACCAGATCTGAGCCTGGGAGCTCTCTGGCTAACTAGGG
AACCCACTGCTTAAGCCTCAATAAAGCTTGCCTTGAGTGCTTCAAGTAGTGTGTGCCCGTCTGTTGTGTG
ACTCTGGTAACTAGAGATCCCTCAGACCCTTTTAGTCAGTGTGGAAAATCTCTAGCAGTAGTAGTTCATG
TCATCTTATTATTCAGTATTTATAACTTGCAAAGAAATGAATATCAGAGAGTGAGAGGAACTTGTTTATT
GCAGCTTATAATGGTTACAAATAAAGCAATAGCATCACAAATTTCACAAATAAAGCATTTTTTTCACTGC
ATTCTAGTTGTGGTTTGTCCAAACTCATCAATGTATCTTATCATGTCTGGCTCTAGCTATCCCGCCCCTA
ACTCCGCCCATCCCGCCCCTAACTCCGCCCAGTTCCGCCCATTCTCCGCCCCATGGCTGACTAATTTTTT
TT
Features (pLannotate 1.2.2; 29 found; start..end, strand, type, name):
     94..112     -  promoter       T7 promoter: promoter for bacteriophage T7 RNA polymerase
    120..275     +  CDS            lacZα (fragment): LacZα fragment of β-galactosidase; lacZ fragment
    280..708     +  rep_origin     f1 ori (sequence partly withheld): f1 bacteriophage origin of replication; arrow indicates direction of (+) strand synthesis
    761..865     +  promoter       AmpR promoter: bla
    866..1726    +  CDS            AmpR: β-lactamase; bla; confers resistance to ampicillin, carbenicillin, and related antibiotics
   1897..2485    +  rep_origin     ori: high-copy-number ColE1/pMB1/pBR322/pUC origin of replication
   2668..2760    +  CDS            lacI (fragment): lac repressor; lacI; The lac repressor binds to the lac operator to inhibit transcription in E. coli. This inhibition can be relieved by adding lactose or isopropyl-β-D-thiogalactopyranoside (IPTG).
   2773..2794    +  protein_bind   CAP binding site: CAP binding activates transcription in the presence of cAMP. E. coli catabolite activator protein
   2809..2839    +  promoter       lac promoter: promoter for the E. coli lac operon
   2847..2863    +  protein_bind   lac operator: The lac repressor binds to the lac operator to inhibit transcription in E. coli. This inhibition can be relieved by adding lactose or isopropyl-β-D-thiogalactopyranoside (IPTG). lac repressor encoded by lacI
   2908..2926    +  promoter       T3 promoter: promoter for bacteriophage T3 RNA polymerase
   2954..3180    +  promoter       RSV promoter: Rous sarcoma virus enhancer/promoter
   3181..3361    +  LTR            5' LTR (truncated): truncated 5' long terminal repeat (LTR) from HIV-1
   3408..3533    +  misc_feature   HIV-1 Ψ: packaging signal of human immunodeficiency virus type 1
   3517..3880    +  CDS            HIV-1 gag (fragment): gag protein from human immunodeficiency virus 1; gag
   4026..4259    +  misc_feature   RRE: The Rev response element (RRE) of HIV-1 allows for Rev-dependent mRNA export from the nucleus to the cytoplasm.
   4636..4736    +  CDS            Rev (fragment): human immunodeficiency virus 1 (HIV-1) Rev protein; rev; enhances nuclear export of unspliced and incompletely spliced viral mRNAs
   4755..4872    +  misc_feature   cPPT/CTS: central polypurine tract and central termination sequence of HIV-1
   4906..5307    +  promoter       SFFV promoter: spleen focus-forming virus long terminal repeat (LTR) promoter
   5317..5340    +  misc_feature   MCS (fragment): pBluescript multiple cloning site
   5362..6408    +  CDS            MIER1 (fragment): MIER1_HUMAN - Also known as KIAA1610. Experimental evidence at protein level: Swiss-Prot protein existence level 1. Transcriptional repressor regulating the expression of a number of genes including SP1 target genes. Probably functions through recruitment of HDAC1 a histone deacetylase involved in chromatin silencing. From Homo sapiens (Human).
   6485..6510    +  misc_feature   MCS (fragment): pBluescript multiple cloning site
   6510..6569    +  CDS            S (fragment): HBSAG_WHV6 - Experimental evidence at transcript level: Swiss-Prot protein existence level 2. The middle envelope protein plays an important role in the budding of the virion. It is involved in the induction of budding in a nucleocapsid independent way. In this process the majority of envelope proteins bud to form subviral lipoprotein particles of 22 nm of diameter that do not contain a nucleocapsid (By similarity). From Woodchuck hepatitis B virus (isolate w64/pWS23) (WHV).
   6701..7104    +  misc_feature   WPRE: woodchuck hepatitis virus posttranscriptional regulatory element
   7162..7221    +  CDS            nef (fragment): NEF_HV1Z2 - Experimental evidence at protein level: Swiss-Prot protein existence level 1. Extracellular Nef protein targets CD4(+) T-lymphocytes for apoptosis by interacting with CXCR4 surface receptors. From Human immunodeficiency virus type 1 group M subtype D (isolate Z2/CDC-Z34) (HIV-1).
   7223..7456    +  LTR            3' LTR (ΔU3): self-inactivating 3' long terminal repeat (LTR) from HIV-1
   7528..7649    +  polyA_signal   SV40 poly(A) signal: SV40 polyadenylation signal
   7668..7689    +  rep_origin     SV40 ori (fragment): SV40 origin of replication
   7689..73      +  rep_origin     SV40 ori (across the origin): SV40 origin of replication
