[The description below was written by a language model from this plasmid's Addgene catalogue record and pLannotate feature annotations shown in this document.]
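Description:
SFFV-MIER1-Brd 324 is a lentiviral transfer plasmid built on the SFFV-MCS backbone that expresses the human transcription factor MIER1 together with a construct-specific DNA barcode. It is maintained in E. coli through a high-copy ColE1/pUC-type origin and selected with ampicillin via the β-lactamase gene. The backbone also carries pBluescript-derived remnants: an f1 origin, lac regulatory elements, lacZα and lacI fragments, and T7 and T3 promoters. The full sequenced record is 7,751 nt, consistent with the listed backbone and insert sizes.

The viral portion has a third-generation, self-inactivating layout. An RSV promoter fused to a truncated HIV-1 5' LTR drives production of the genomic RNA in packaging cells, followed by the Ψ packaging signal with adjoining gag fragment, the Rev response element for nuclear export, and the cPPT/CTS, which aids nuclear import of the reverse-transcribed genome. The ΔU3 3' LTR inactivates LTR promoter activity after integration, and an SV40 polyadenylation signal and SV40 origin lie downstream. Within the provirus, the spleen focus-forming virus (SFFV) promoter, which is strong in haematopoietic cells, drives the MIER1 coding sequence. MIER1 is annotated as a transcriptional repressor thought to act by recruiting HDAC1. A WPRE follows to enhance transcript stability and expression.

According to the depositor, the barcode was cloned into an XbaI site after the WPRE, giving the order SFFV, transcription factor, WPRE, barcode; it is not annotated in the feature table. No reporter or mammalian selection marker is annotated. The construct belongs to a barcoded transcription factor collection for combinatorial screening in immune cell reprogramming, where the barcode presumably allows the delivered factor to be identified by sequencing.
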