Addgene plasmid #219254: SFFV-MIER1-Brd 324
Purpose: Transcription factor MIER1 with a specific barcode assigned.
Depositing lab: Filipe Pereira. Depositing organization: Center for Neuroscience and Cell Biology, University of Coimbra. Publication: A combinatorial transcription factor screening platform for immune cell reprogramming. Kurochkin I, Altman AR, Caiado I, Pertiga-Cabral D, Halitzki E, Minaeva M, Zimmermannova O, Henriques-Oliveira L, Klein D, Nair M, Oliveira D, Cajal LR, Knittel R, Feick C, Ringner M, Martin M, Cirovic B, Pires CF, Rosa FF, Sitnicka E, Theis FJ, Pereira CF. Cell Syst. 2026 Jan 21;17(1):101457. doi: 10.1016/j.cels.2025.101457. Epub 2026 Jan 14. PubMed 41539305.
Backbone
  Vector backbone: SFFV-MCS
  Backbone size w/o insert (bp): 6638
  Vector type: Lentiviral
Growth in bacteria
  Bacterial resistance: Ampicillin, 100 μg/mL
  Growth temperature: 37°C
  Growth strain: NEB Stable
  Copy number: High Copy
Gene/Insert
  Gene/Insert name: MIER1
  Species: H. sapiens (human)
  Insert size (bp): 1113
  Entrez Gene: MIER1 (a.k.a. ER1, MI-ER1, hMI-ER1, KIAA1610, MGC131940, MGC150640, MGC150641, RP5-944N15.1, DKFZp781G0451)
  Promoter: The spleen focus-forming virus (SFFV) promoter
  Cloning method: Restriction Enzyme; 5′ cloning site Bsp119I (not destroyed); 3′ cloning site BstHI (not destroyed)
Terms and licenses: Academic/Nonprofit Terms; Industry Terms: Not Available to Industry
Depositor comments: Barcode sequence cloned into XbaI restriction site. Design of plasmid is as follows: SFFV-[TF sequence]-WPRE-[Barcode sequence].
How to cite: SFFV-MIER1-Brd 324 was a gift from Filipe Pereira (Addgene plasmid # 219254 ; http://n2t.net/addgene:219254 ; RRID:Addgene_219254)
