>Addgene plasmid #219254 | SFFV-MIER1-Brd 324 | depositor partial sequence | sequence record 428242 | TF ORF
ATGCCAATTCATGAACTTCTCAGCCTTTATGGTTATGGTAGTACTGTTCGACTACCTGAAGAAGATGAGG
AAGAGGAAGAAGAGGAAGAAGAAGGTGAAGATGATGAAGATGCTGATAATGATGACAACAGTGGCTGTAG
TGGGGAAAATAAAGAGGAGAATATAAAGGATTCATCAGGTCAGGAGGATGAAACTCAGTCTTCCAATGAT
GATCCATCACAATCTGTTGCTTCTCAAGATGCCCAGGAAATAATCCGCCCACGTCGATGTAAATATTTTG
ATACAAATAGTGAAGTAGAAGAAGAATCTGAAGAAGATGAAGATTATATTCCATCAGAAGACTGGAAAAA
GGAGATTATGGTGGGCTCCATGTTTCAAGCAGAAATTCCAGTTGGCATTTGTAGATACAAAGAAAATGAA
AAAGTATATGAAAATGATGATCAGCTCCTGTGGGACCCTGAGTACTTACCAGAAGATAAAGTGATTATAT
TTCTTAAAGATGCATCTAGAAGAACAGGTGATGAGAAGGGTGTAGAAGCAATTCCTGAAGGATCTCACAT
AAAAGACAATGAACAGGCTTTATATGAATTGGTTAAATGCAATTTTGATACAGAAGAAGCATTGAGAAGA
TTAAGATTTAATGTAAAAGCAGCTAGAGAGGAATTATCTGTTTGGACAGAGGAAGAGTGTAGAAATTTTG
AACAAGGGCTGAAGGCCTATGGAAAGGATTTTCATTTGATTCAGGCTAATAAAGTCCGAACAAGGTCAGT
TGGTGAATGTGTAGCATTCTATTACATGTGGAAAAAATCTGAACGTTATGATTTCTTTGCTCAGCAAACA
CGATTTGGAAAGAAGAAATATAATCTTCATCCTGGTGTAACGGATTACATGGATCGTCTTCTAGACGAAA
GTGAAAGTGCTGCATCTAGTCGAGCACCATCCCCTCCCCCAACTGCATCAAACAGTAGTAACAGCCAGTC
TGAGAAAGAAGATGGCACTGTAAGCACTGCTAATCAAAATGGAGTGTCATCTAATGGACCAGGCATACTC
CAAATGCTTCTTCCAGTTCATTTTTCAGCCATCAGTTCAAGAGCCAATGCCTTTTTAAAATAA
