>Addgene plasmid #219254 | SFFV-MIER1-Brd 324 | depositor partial sequence | sequence record 428243 | Barcode sequence
TGTACAGGTTTTCTAGCGCT
